>Addgene plasmid #85737 | Ana GvpC-SpyTag-His in pET28a | addgene full sequence | sequence record 173841 | Addgene NGS Result
ATGGGGATATCTCTGATGGCAAAAATTCGTCAAGAACATCAGAGCATTGCAGAAAAAGTTGCAGAACTGA
GCCTGGAAACCCGTGAATTTCTGAGCGTTACCACCGCAAAACGCCAAGAACAGGCAGAAAAACAGGCACA
AGAACTGCAGGCATTCTATAAAGATCTGCAAGAAACCAGCCAGCAGTTTCTGAGTGAAACCGCACAGGCA
CGTATTGCACAGGCCGAGAAACAAGCCCAAGAGCTGCTGGCCTTTCACAAAGAACTGCAAGAGACTTCTC
AGCAGTTCCTGTCAGCAACAGCCCAAGCCCGTATCGCCCAAGCGGAGAAACAGGCGCAAGAGCTGCTGGC
ATTTTATCAAGAAGTTCGCGAAACCTCACAGCAATTTCTGTCAGCCACTGCGCAAGCACGCATTGCGCAA
GCTGAAAAACAAGCGCAAGAGCTGCTGGCGTTCCATAAAGAGCTGCAAGAAACGTCACAACAGTTTCTGA
GCGCAACGGCCGATGCACGTACAGCACAGGCGAAAGAACAGAAAGAAAGCCTGCTGAAATTTCGTCAGGA
CCTGTTTGTTAGCATTTTCGGCAGCGGTGCACATATTGTAATGGTAGACGCATATAAGCCGACGAAGGGC
AGTGGCCTCGAGCACCACCACCACCACCACTGAGATCCGGCTGCTAACAAAGCCCGAAAGGAAGCTGAGT
TGGCTGCTGCCACCGCTGAGCAATAACTAGCATAACCCCTTGGGGCCTCTAAACGGGTCTTGAGGGGTTT
TTTGCTGAAAGGAGGAACTATATCCGGATTGGCGAATGGG
[124 nt withheld, positions 811-934]
C
[91 nt withheld, positions 936-1026]
A
[49 nt withheld, positions 1028-1076]
CCTTTGACGTTGGAGTCCACGTTCTTT
[37 nt withheld, positions 1104-1140]
ACCCTATCTCGGTCTATTCTTTTGATTTATAAGGGATTTTGCCGATTTCGGCCTATTGGTTAAAAAATGA
GCTGATTTAACAAAAATTTAACGCGAATTTTAACAAAATATTAACGCTTACAATTTAGGTGGCACTTTTC
GGGGAAATGTGCGCGGAACCCCTATTTGTTTATTTTTCTAAATACATTCAAATATGTATCCGCTCATGAA
TTAATTCTTAGAAAAACTCATCGAGCATCAAATGAAACTGCAATTTATTCATATCAGGATTATCAATACC
ATATTTTTGAAAAAGCCGTTTCTGTAATGAAGGAGAAAACTCACCGAGGCAGTTCCATAGGATGGCAAGA
TCCTGGTATCGGTCTGCGATTCCGACTCGTCCAACATCAATACAACCTATTAATTTCCCCTCGTCAAAAA
TAAGGTTATCAAGTGAGAAATCACCATGAGTGACGACTGAATCCGGTGAGAATGGCAAAAGTTTATGCAT
TTCTTTCCAGACTTGTTCAACAGGCCAGCCATTACGCTCGTCATCAAAATCACTCGCATCAACCAAACCG
TTATTCATTCGTGATTGCGCCTGAGCGAGACGAAATACGCGATCGCTGTTAAAAGGACAATTACAAACAG
GAATCGAATGCAACCGGCGCAGGAACACTGCCAGCGCATCAACAATATTTTCACCTGAATCAGGATATTC
TTCTAATACCTGGAATGCTGTTTTCCCGGGGATCGCAGTGGTGAGTAACCATGCATCATCAGGAGTACGG
ATAAAATGCTTGATGGTCGGAAGAGGCATAAATTCCGTCAGCCAGTTTAGTCTGACCATCTCATCTGTAA
CATCATTGGCAACGCTACCTTTGCCATGTTTCAGAAACAACTCTGGCGCATCGGGCTTCCCATACAATCG
ATAGATTGTCGCACCTGATTGCCCGACATTATCGCGAGCCCATTTATACCCATATAAATCAGCATCCATG
TTGGAATTTAATCGCGGCCTAGAGCAAGACGTTTCCCGTTGAATATGGCTCATAACACCCCTTGTATTAC
TGTTTATGTAAGCAGACAGTTTTATTGTTCATGACCAAAATCCCTTAACGTGAGTTTTCGTTCCACTGAG
CGTCAGACCCCGTAGAAAAGATCAAAGGATCTTCTTGAGATCCTTTTTTTCTGCGCGTAATCTGCTGCTT
GCAAACAAAAAAACCACCGCTACCAGCGGTGGTTTGTTTGCCGGATCAAGAGCTACCAACTCTTTTTCCG
AAGGTAACTGGCTTCAGCAGAGCGCAGATACCAAATACTGTCCTTCTAGTGTAGCCGTAGTTAGGCCACC
ACTTCAAGAACTCTGTAGCACCGCCTACATACCTCGCTCTGCTAATCCTGTTACCAGTGGCTGCTGCCAG
TGGCGATAAGTCGTGTCTTACCGGGTTGGACTCAAGACGATAGTTACCGGATAAGGCGCAGCGGTCGGGC
TGAACGGGGGGTTCGTGCACACAGCCCAGCTTGGAGCGAACGACCTACACCGAACTGAGATACCTACAGC
GTGAGCTATGAGAAAGCGCCACGCTTCCCGAAGGGAGAAAGGCGGACAGGTATCCGGTAAGCGGCAGGGT
CGGAACAGGAGAGCGCACGAGGGAGCTTCCAGGGGGAAACGCCTGGTATCTTTATAGTCCTGTCGGGTTT
CGCCACCTCTGACTTGAGCGTCGATTTTTGTGATGCTCGTCAGGGGGGCGGAGCCTATGGAAAAACGCCA
GCAACGCGGCCTTTTTACGGTTCCTGGCCTTTTGCTGGCCTTTTGCTCACATGTTCTTTCCTGCGTTATC
CCCTGATTCTGTGGATAACCGTATTACCGCCTTTGAGTGAGCTGATACCGCTCGCCGCAGCCGAACGACC
GAGCGCAGCGAGTCAGTGAGCGAGGAAGCGGAAGAGCGCCTGATGCGGTATTTTCTCCTTACGCATCTGT
GCGGTATTTCACACCGCAATGGTGCACTCTCAGTACAATCTGCTCTGATGCCGCATAGTTAAGCCAGTAT
ACACTCCGCTATCGCTACGTGACTGGGTCATGGCTGCGCCCCGACACCCGCCAACACCCGCTGACGCGCC
CTGACGGGCTTGTCTGCTCCCGGCATCCGCTTACAGACAAGCTGTGACCGTCTCCGGGAGCTGCATGTGT
CAGAGGTTTTCACCGTCATCACCGAAACGCGCGAGGCAGCTGCGGTAAAGCTCATCAGCGTGGTCGTGAA
GCGATTCACAGATGTCTGCCTGTTCATCCGCGTCCAGCTCGTTGAGTTTCTCCAGAAGCGTTAATGTCTG
GCTTCTGATAAAGCGGGCCATGTTAAGGGCGGTTTTTTCCTGTTTGGTCACTGATGCCTCCGTGTAAGGG
GGATTTCTGTTCATGGGGGTAATGATACCGATGAAACGAGAGAGGATGCTCACGATACGGGTTACTGATG
ATGAACATGCCCGGTTACTGGAACGTTGTGAGGGTAAACAACTGGCGGTATGGATGCGGCGGGACCAGAG
AAAAATCACTCAGGGTCAATGCCAGCGCTTCGTTAATACAGATGTAGGTGTTCCACAGGGTAGCCAGCAG
CATCCTGCGATGCAGATCCGGAACATAATGGTGCAGGGCGCTGACTTCCGCGTTTCCAGACTTTACGAAA
CACGGAAACCGAAGACCATTCATGTTGTTGCTCAGGTCGCAGACGTTTTGCAGCAGCAGTCGCTTCACGT
TCGCTCGCGTATCGGTGATTCATTCTGCTAACCAGTAAGGCAACCCCGCCAGCCTAGCCGGGTCCTCAAC
GACAGGAGCACGATCATGCGCACCCGTGGGGCCGCCATGCCGGCGATAATGGCCTGCTTCTCGCCGAAAC
GTTTGGTGGCGGGACCAGTGACGAAGGCTTGAGCGAGGGCGTGCAAGATTCCGAATACCGCAAGCGACAG
GCCGATCATCGTCGCGCTCCAGCGAAAGCGGTCCTCGCCGAAAATGACCCAGAGCGCTGCCGGCACCTGT
CCTACGAGTTGCATGATAAAGAAGACAGTCATAAGTGCGGCGACGATAGTCATGCCCCGCGCCCACCGGA
AGGAGCTGACTGGGTTGAAGGCTCTCAAGGGCATCGGTCGAGATCCCGGTGCCTAATGAGTGAGCTAACT
TACATTAATTGCGTTGCGCTCACTGCCCGCTTTCCAGTCGGGAAACCTGTCGTGCCAGCTGCATTAATGA
ATCGGCCAACGCGCGGGGAGAGGCGGTTTGCGTATTGGGCGCCAGGGTGGTTTTTCTTTTCACCAGTGAG
ACGGGCAACAGCTGATTGCCCTTCACCGCCTGGCCCTGAGAGAGTTGCAGCAAGCGGTCCACGCTGGTTT
GCCCCAGCAGGCGAAAATCCTGTTTGATGGTGGTTAACGGCGGGATATAACATGAGCTGTCTTCGGTATC
GTCGTATCCCACTACCGAGATATCCGCACCAACGCGCAGCCCGGACTCGGTAATGGCGCGCATTGCGCCC
AGCGCCATCTGATCGTTGGCAACCAGCATCGCAGTGGGAACGATGCCCTCATTCAGCATTTGCATGGTTT
GTTGAAAACCGGACATGGCACTCCAGTCGCCTTCCCGTTCCGCTATCGGCTGAATTTGATTGCGAGTGAG
ATATTTATGCCAGCCAGCCAGACGCAGACGCGCCGAGACAGAACTTAATGGGCCCGCTAACAGCGCGATT
TGCTGGTGACCCAATGCGACCAGATGCTCCACGCCCAGTCGCGTACCGTCTTCATGGGAGAAAATAATAC
TGTTGATGGGTGTCTGGTCAGAGACATCAAGAAATAACGCCGGAACATTAGTGCAGGCAGCTTCCACAGC
AATGGCATCCTGGTCATCCAGCGGATAGTTAATGATCAGCCCACTGACGCGTTGCGCGAGAAGATTGTGC
ACCGCCGCTTTACAGGCTTCGACGCCGCTTCGTTCTACCATCGACACCACCACGCTGGCACCCAGTTGAT
CGGCGCGAGATTTAATCGCCGCGACAATTTGCGACGGCGCGTGCAGGGCCAGACTGGAGGTGGCAACGCC
AATCAGCAACGACTGTTTGCCCGCCAGTTGTTGTGCCACGCGGTTGGGAATGTAATTCAGCTCCGCCATC
GCCGCTTCCACTTTTTCCCGCGTTTTCGCAGAAACGTGGCTGGCCTGGTTCACAACGCGGGAAACGGTCT
GATAAGAGACACCGGCATACTCTGCGACATCGTATAACGTTACTGGTTTCACATTCACCACCCTGAATTG
ACTCTCTTCCGGGCGCTATCATGCCATACCGCGAAAGGTTTTGCGCCATTCGATGGTGTCCGGGATCTCG
ACGCTCTCCCTTATGCGACTCCTGCATTAGGAAGCAGCCCAGTAGTAGGTTGAGGCCGTTGAGCACCGCC
GCCGCAAGGAATGGTGCATGCAAGGAGATGGCGCCCAACAGTCCCCCGGCCACGGGGCCTGCCACCATAC
CCACGCCGAAACAAGCGCTCATGAGCCCGAAGTGGCGAGCCCGATCTTCCCCATCGGTGATGTCGGCGAT
ATAGGCGCCAGCAACCGCACCTGTGGCGCCGGTGATGCCGGCCACGATGCGTCCGGCGTAGAGGATCGAG
ATCTCGATCCCGCGAAATTAATACGACTCACTATAGGGGAATTGTGAGCGGATAACAATTCCCCTCTAGA
AATAATTTTGTTTAACTTTAAGAAGGAGATATACC
Features (pLannotate 1.2.2; 19 found; start..end, strand, type, name):
      7..183     +  CDS            gvpC (fragment): GVPC_DOLFA - Experimental evidence at protein level: Swiss-Prot protein existence level 1. May confer stability to the gas vesicle membranes. Gas vesicles are small, hollow, gas filled protein structures that are found in several microbial planktonic microorganisms. They allow the positioning of the organism at the favorable depth for growth. From Dolichospermum flosaquae (Anabaena flos-aquae).
    643..660     +  CDS            9xHis (fragment): 9xHis affinity tag
    670..719     +  CDS            SET1 (fragment): solubility-enhancement tag derived from T7 phage gene 10B
    727..774     +  terminator     T7 terminator: transcription terminator for bacteriophage T7 RNA polymerase
    811..1239    +  rep_origin     f1 ori (sequence partly withheld): f1 bacteriophage origin of replication; arrow indicates direction of (+) strand synthesis
   1292..1349    +  promoter       AmpR promoter (fragment): bla
   1358..2173    -  CDS            KanR: aminoglycoside phosphotransferase; aph(3')-Ia; confers resistance to kanamycin in bacteria or G418 (Geneticin®) in eukaryotes
   2295..2883    +  rep_origin     ori: high-copy-number ColE1/pMB1/pBR322/pUC origin of replication
   3069..3208    -  misc_feature   bom: basis of mobility region from pBR322
   3310..3501    -  CDS            rop: Rop protein, which maintains plasmids at low copy number; rop
   3518..3898    +  CDS            YPB1_ECOLX: Protein predicted: Swiss-Prot protein existence level 4. From Escherichia coli.
   3970..4261    -  CDS            TcR (fragment): tetracycline efflux protein; tet; confers resistance to tetracycline
   4276..4297    -  protein_bind   CAP binding site: CAP binding activates transcription in the presence of cAMP. E. coli catabolite activator protein
   4310..5392    -  CDS            lacI: lac repressor; lacI; The lac repressor binds to the lac operator to inhibit transcription in E. coli. This inhibition can be relieved by adding lactose or isopropyl-β-D-thiogalactopyranoside (IPTG).
   5393..5470    -  promoter       lacI promoter: lacI
   5478..5757    -  CDS            TcR (fragment): tetracycline efflux protein; tet; confers resistance to tetracycline
   5779..5797    +  promoter       T7 promoter: promoter for bacteriophage T7 RNA polymerase
   5798..5822    +  protein_bind   lac operator: The lac repressor binds to the lac operator to inhibit transcription in E. coli. This inhibition can be relieved by adding lactose or isopropyl-β-D-thiogalactopyranoside (IPTG). lac repressor encoded by lacI
   5837..5859    +  RBS            RBS: efficient ribosome binding site from bacteriophage T7 gene 10 (Olins and Rangwala, 1989)
