[The description below was written by a language model from this plasmid's Addgene catalogue record and pLannotate feature annotations shown in this document.]
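Description:
Ana GvpC-SpyTag-His in pET28a is a bacterial expression plasmid built on the Novagen pET28a backbone for producing a modified gas vesicle protein C (GvpC) from Anabaena flos-aquae in E. coli. It is propagated through a ColE1/pBR322-type origin accompanied by the rop gene and bom region, and it is selected with kanamycin via the aph(3')-Ia resistance gene. An f1 phage origin is also present. The catalogue lists it as high copy, although rop normally moderates copy number. The short TcR, SET1 and AmpR promoter fragments called in the feature table are most likely residual backbone matches rather than functional elements.

The roughly 660 bp insert sits downstream of a T7 promoter, an adjacent lac operator and the T7 gene 10 ribosome binding site, and is followed by the T7 terminator. The plasmid-borne lacI supplies repressor, so expression would be expected to depend on a host providing T7 RNA polymerase and to be inducible with IPTG. According to the record, the coding sequence carries an extra glycine after the initiating methionine. GvpC is joined through a two-residue linker to a C-terminal SpyTag, which is followed by a five-residue linker and a His-tag. The automated annotation labels only the first part of gvpC and the His-tag (called as a fragment of a longer His feature), and it does not mark the SpyTag.

GvpC is thought to stabilise the gas vesicle shell. The His-tag allows affinity purification, while SpyTag forms a covalent bond with SpyCatcher fusion partners. Together with the associated publication on engineering acoustic protein nanostructures, this suggests the recombinant protein serves as a handle for attaching functional moieties to gas vesicles, though the record does not spell this out.
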