Addgene plasmid #85737: Ana GvpC-SpyTag-His in pET28a
Purpose: Expresses His-tagged GvpC from Anabaena flos-aquae fused to SpyTag in E.coli
Depositing lab: Mikhail Shapiro. Depositing organization: California Institute of Technology. Publication: Molecular Engineering of Acoustic Protein Nanostructures. Lakshmanan A, Farhadi A, Nety SP, Lee-Gosselin A, Bourdeau RW, Maresca D, Shapiro MG. ACS Nano. 2016 Aug 23;10(8):7314-22. doi: 10.1021/acsnano.6b03364. Epub 2016 Jun 30. PubMed 27351374.
Backbone
  Vector backbone: pET28a
  Backbone manufacturer: Novagen
  Backbone size w/o insert (bp): 5206
  Total vector size (bp): 5869
  Vector type: Bacterial Expression
Growth in bacteria
  Bacterial resistance: Kanamycin, 50 μg/mL
  Growth temperature: 37°C
  Growth strain: DH5alpha
  Copy number: High Copy
Gene/Insert
  Gene/Insert name: Gas vesicle protein C (fused to SpyTag and His-tagged) (alt name: GvpC-ST)
  Species: Anabaena flos-aquae
  Insert size (bp): 663
  Mutation: Added an extra glycine after the methionine at the N-terminus,2 amino acid linker between GvpC and SpyTag and 5 amino acid linker between SpyTag and His-tag
  Promoter: T7
  Tag / fusion protein: His-tag (C terminal on insert); SpyTag (C terminal on insert)
  Cloning method: Unknown
  Sequencing primers: 5′ T7 forward; 3′ T7 terminator reverse
Terms and licenses: Academic/Nonprofit Terms; Industry Terms: Not Available to Industry
How to cite: Ana GvpC-SpyTag-His in pET28a was a gift from Mikhail Shapiro (Addgene plasmid # 85737 ; http://n2t.net/addgene:85737 ; RRID:Addgene_85737)
